Addgene plasmid #90748: MAPRE2 H5.3 gRNA
Purpose: 3rd generation lentiviral gRNA plasmid targeting human MAPRE2
Depositing lab: Iain Cheeseman. Depositing organization: Whitehead Institute for Biomedical Research. Publication: Large-Scale Analysis of CRISPR/Cas9 Cell-Cycle Knockouts Reveals the Diversity of p53-Dependent Responses to Cell-Cycle Defects. McKinley KL, Cheeseman IM. Dev Cell. 2017 Feb 27;40(4):405-420.e2. doi: 10.1016/j.devcel.2017.01.012. Epub 2017 Feb 16. PubMed 28216383.
Backbone
  Vector backbone: pLenti-sgRNA
  Backbone manufacturer: Eric Lander & David Sabatini labs (Addgene plasmid #71409)
  Backbone size w/o insert (bp): 9151
  Vector type: Lentiviral, CRISPR
  Selectable markers: Puromycin
Growth in bacteria
  Bacterial resistance: Ampicillin, 100 μg/mL
  Growth temperature: 37°C
  Growth strain: NEB Stable
  Copy number: Unknown
Gene/Insert
  Gene/Insert name: MAPRE2 (Guide Designation H5.3) (alt name: pKMKO series)
  gRNA/shRNA sequence: CACCgTCGTTGTTGTTCTCGCCATT
  Species: H. sapiens (human)
  Promoter: U6
  Cloning method: Restriction Enzyme; 5′ cloning site BsmBI (destroyed during cloning); 3′ cloning site BsmBI (destroyed during cloning)
  Sequencing primers: 5′ hU6-F (5'-GAGGGCCTATTTCCCATGATT-3'); 3′ EF1a-R (5'-CACGGCGACTACTGCACTTA-3')
Terms and licenses: Academic/Nonprofit Terms; Industry Terms: Not Available to Industry
Depositor comments: Please note that gRNA target sequence listed is not strictly the 20nt spacer sequence, but also contains the 5' BsmBI overhang. For more information about knockout human cell lines generated using this plasmid, please see http://cellcycleknockouts.wi.mit.edu/ .
How to cite: MAPRE2 H5.3 gRNA was a gift from Iain Cheeseman (Addgene plasmid # 90748 ; http://n2t.net/addgene:90748 ; RRID:Addgene_90748)
