[The description below was written by a language model from this plasmid's Addgene catalogue record and pLannotate feature annotations shown in this document.]
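Description:
MAPRE2 H5.3 gRNA is a third-generation lentiviral CRISPR guide plasmid built on the pLenti-sgRNA backbone and designed to express a single guide RNA against human MAPRE2. It is propagated in E. coli through a high-copy ColE1/pUC-type origin with ampicillin selection (AmpR under its own bla promoter), and it also carries an f1 origin along with residual cloning-vector elements such as lac promoter/operator, lacZα and T3/T7 promoter remnants. The sequenced record is 7,302 nt. This is smaller than the 9,151 bp listed for the empty backbone, which may reflect removal of a filler fragment during BsmBI cloning, though the record does not say so.

The viral portion is framed by an RSV promoter-driven truncated 5' LTR and a self-inactivating ΔU3 3' LTR. This arrangement allows Tat-independent production of genomic RNA in packaging cells and leaves the integrated provirus without LTR promoter activity. Between the LTRs lie the HIV-1 Ψ packaging signal with a partial gag sequence, the RRE for Rev-dependent nuclear export, and a cPPT/CTS. The payload comprises two cassettes. In the first, a human U6 Pol III promoter drives the MAPRE2 spacer, which was inserted at BsmBI sites destroyed during cloning and is fused to the S. pyogenes guide scaffold. In the second, an EF-1α core promoter drives puromycin N-acetyltransferase for selection of transduced mammalian cells, followed by a WPRE to boost expression. An SV40 poly(A) signal and SV40 origin sit downstream of the 3' LTR.

No Cas9 is encoded, so the nuclease must be supplied separately. The plasmid belongs to a guide series used to generate human knockout cell lines for a large-scale analysis of cell-cycle gene function.
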