Features (pLannotate 1.2.2; 28 found; start..end, strand, type, name):
      1..27      +  rep_origin     RSF ori (fragment): Plasmids containing the RSF 1030 origin of replication can be propagated in E. coli cells that contain additional plasmids with compatible origins.
     29..121     +  CDS            lacI (fragment): lac repressor; lacI; The lac repressor binds to the lac operator to inhibit transcription in E. coli. This inhibition can be relieved by adding lactose or isopropyl-β-D-thiogalactopyranoside (IPTG).
    134..155     +  protein_bind   CAP binding site: CAP binding activates transcription in the presence of cAMP. E. coli catabolite activator protein
    170..200     +  promoter       lac promoter: promoter for the E. coli lac operon
    208..224     +  protein_bind   lac operator: The lac repressor binds to the lac operator to inhibit transcription in E. coli. This inhibition can be relieved by adding lactose or isopropyl-β-D-thiogalactopyranoside (IPTG). lac repressor encoded by lacI
    269..287     +  promoter       T3 promoter: promoter for bacteriophage T3 RNA polymerase
    315..541     +  promoter       RSV promoter: Rous sarcoma virus enhancer/promoter
    542..722     +  LTR            5' LTR (truncated): truncated 5' long terminal repeat (LTR) from HIV-1
    769..894     +  misc_feature   HIV-1 Ψ: packaging signal of human immunodeficiency virus type 1
    878..1241    +  CDS            HIV-1 gag (fragment): gag protein from human immunodeficiency virus 1; gag
   1387..1620    +  misc_feature   RRE: The Rev response element (RRE) of HIV-1 allows for Rev-dependent mRNA export from the nucleus to the cytoplasm.
   1997..2023    +  CDS            Rev (fragment): human immunodeficiency virus 1 (HIV-1) Rev protein; rev; enhances nuclear export of unspliced and incompletely spliced viral mRNAs
   2027..2267    +  promoter       U6 promoter: RNA polymerase III promoter for human U6 snRNA
   2315..2382    +  misc_RNA       tracrRNA (fragment): trans-activating CRISPR RNA for the Streptococcus pyogenes CRISPR/Cas9 system
   2431..2548    +  misc_feature   cPPT/CTS: central polypurine tract and central termination sequence of HIV-1
   2617..2828    +  promoter       EF-1α core promoter: core promoter for human elongation factor EF-1α
   2854..3453    +  CDS            PuroR (fragment): puromycin N-acetyltransferase; pac from Streptomyces; confers resistance to puromycin
   3469..4057    +  misc_feature   WPRE: woodchuck hepatitis virus posttranscriptional regulatory element
   4108..4127    +  misc_feature   cPPT/CTS (fragment): central polypurine tract and central termination sequence of HIV-1
   4129..4362    +  LTR            3' LTR (ΔU3): self-inactivating 3' long terminal repeat (LTR) from HIV-1
   4440..4561    +  polyA_signal   SV40 poly(A) signal: SV40 polyadenylation signal
   4601..4736    +  rep_origin     SV40 ori: SV40 origin of replication
   4757..4775    -  promoter       T7 promoter: promoter for bacteriophage T7 RNA polymerase
   4783..4938    +  CDS            lacZα (fragment): LacZα fragment of β-galactosidase; lacZ fragment
   4943..5371    +  rep_origin     f1 ori (sequence partly withheld): f1 bacteriophage origin of replication; arrow indicates direction of (+) strand synthesis
   5424..5528    +  promoter       AmpR promoter: bla
   5529..6389    +  CDS            AmpR: β-lactamase; bla; confers resistance to ampicillin, carbenicillin, and related antibiotics
   6560..7148    +  rep_origin     ori: high-copy-number ColE1/pMB1/pBR322/pUC origin of replication
>Addgene plasmid #90748 | MAPRE2 H5.3 gRNA | addgene full sequence | sequence record 183360 | Addgene NGS Result
GCGAGTCAGTGAGCGAGGAAGCGGAAGAGCGCCCAATACGCAAACCGCCTCTCCCCGCGCGTTGGCCGAT
TCATTAATGCAGCTGGCACGACAGGTTTCCCGACTGGAAAGCGGGCAGTGAGCGCAACGCAATTAATGTG
AGTTAGCTCACTCATTAGGCACCCCAGGCTTTACACTTTATGCTTCCGGCTCGTATGTTGTGTGGAATTG
TGAGCGGATAACAATTTCACACAGGAAACAGCTATGACCATGATTACGCCAAGCGCGCAATTAACCCTCA
CTAAAGGGAACAAAAGCTGGAGCTGCAAGCTTAATGTAGTCTTATGCAATACTCTTGTAGTCTTGCAACA
TGGTAACGATGAGTTAGCAACATGCCTTACAAGGAGAGAAAAAGCACCGTGCATGCCGATTGGTGGAAGT
AAGGTGGTACGATCGTGCCTTATTAGGAAGGCAACAGACGGGTCTGACATGGATTGGACGAACCACTGAA
TTGCCGCATTGCAGAGATATTGTATTTAAGTGCCTAGCTCGATACATAAACGGGTCTCTCTGGTTAGACC
AGATCTGAGCCTGGGAGCTCTCTGGCTAACTAGGGAACCCACTGCTTAAGCCTCAATAAAGCTTGCCTTG
AGTGCTTCAAGTAGTGTGTGCCCGTCTGTTGTGTGACTCTGGTAACTAGAGATCCCTCAGACCCTTTTAG
TCAGTGTGGAAAATCTCTAGCAGTGGCGCCCGAACAGGGACTTGAAAGCGAAAGGGAAACCAGAGGAGCT
CTCTCGACGCAGGACTCGGCTTGCTGAAGCGCGCACGGCAAGAGGCGAGGGGCGGCGACTGGTGAGTACG
CCAAAAATTTTGACTAGCGGAGGCTAGAAGGAGAGAGATGGGTGCGAGAGCGTCAGTATTAAGCGGGGGA
GAATTAGATCGCGATGGGAAAAAATTCGGTTAAGGCCAGGGGGAAAGAAAAAATATAAATTAAAACATAT
AGTATGGGCAAGCAGGGAGCTAGAACGATTCGCAGTTAATCCTGGCCTGTTAGAAACATCAGAAGGCTGT
AGACAAATACTGGGACAGCTACAACCATCCCTTCAGACAGGATCAGAAGAACTTAGATCATTATATAATA
CAGTAGCAACCCTCTATTGTGTGCATCAAAGGATAGAGATAAAAGACACCAAGGAAGCTTTAGACAAGAT
AGAGGAAGAGCAAAACAAAAGTAAGACCACCGCACAGCAAGCGGCCGCTGATCTTCAGACCTGGAGGAGG
AGATATGAGGGACAATTGGAGAAGTGAATTATATAAATATAAAGTAGTAAAAATTGAACCATTAGGAGTA
GCACCCACCAAGGCAAAGAGAAGAGTGGTGCAGAGAGAAAAAAGAGCAGTGGGAATAGGAGCTTTGTTCC
TTGGGTTCTTGGGAGCAGCAGGAAGCACTATGGGCGCAGCGTCAATGACGCTGACGGTACAGGCCAGACA
ATTATTGTCTGGTATAGTGCAGCAGCAGAACAATTTGCTGAGGGCTATTGAGGCGCAACAGCATCTGTTG
CAACTCACAGTCTGGGGCATCAAGCAGCTCCAGGCAAGAATCCTGGCTGTGGAAAGATACCTAAAGGATC
AACAGCTCCTGGGGATTTGGGGTTGCTCTGGAAAACTCATTTGCACCACTGCTGTGCCTTGGAATGCTAG
TTGGAGTAATAAATCTCTGGAACAGATTTGGAATCACACGACCTGGATGGAGTGGGACAGAGAAATTAAC
AATTACACAAGCTTAATACACTCCTTAATTGAAGAATCGCAAAACCAGCAAGAAAAGAATGAACAAGAAT
TATTGGAATTAGATAAATGGGCAAGTTTGTGGAATTGGTTTAACATAACAAATTGGCTGTGGTATATAAA
ATTATTCATAATGATAGTAGGAGGCTTGGTAGGTTTAAGAATAGTTTTTGCTGTACTTTCTATAGTGAAT
AGAGTTAGGCAGGGATATTCACCATTATCGTTTCAGACCCACCTCCCAACCCCGAGGGGACCCAGAGAGG
GCCTATTTCCCATGATTCCTTCATATTTGCATATACGATACAAGGCTGTTAGAGAGATAATTAGAATTAA
TTTGACTGTAAACACAAAGATATTAGTACAAAATACGTGACGTAGAAAGTAATAATTTCTTGGGTAGTTT
GCAGTTTTAAAATTATGTTTTAAAATGGACTATCATATGCTTACCGTAACTTGAAAGTATTTCGATTTCT
TGGCTTTATATATCTTGTGGAAAGGACGAAACACCGTCGTTGTTGTTCTCGCCATTGTTTAAGAGCTATG
CTGGAAACAGCATAGCAAGTTTAAATAAGGCTAGTCCGTTATCAACTTGAAAAAGTGGCACCGAGTCGGT
GCTTTTTTTGAATTCTAGATCTTGAGACAAATGGCAGTATTCATCCACAATTTTAAAAGAAAAGGGGGGA
TTGGGGGGTACAGTGCAGGGGAAAGAATAGTAGACATAATAGCAACAGACATACAAACTAAAGAATTACA
AAAACAAATTACAAAAATTCAAAATTTTCGGGTTTATTACAGGGACAGCAGAGATCCACTTTGGCGCCGG
CTCGAGTGGCTCCGGTGCCCGTCAGTGGGCAGAGCGCACATCGCCCACAGTCCCCGAGAAGTTGGGGGGA
GGGGTCGGCAATTGAACCGGTGCCTAGAGAAGGTGGCGCGGGGTAAACTGGGAAAGTGATGTCGTGTACT
GGCTCCGCCTTTTTCCCGAGGGTGGGGGAGAACCGTATATAAGTGCAGTAGTCGCCGTGAACGTTCTTTT
TCGCAACGGGTTTGCCGCCAGAACACAGGTGTCGTGACGCGGGATCCGCCACCATGACCGAGTACAAGCC
CACGGTGCGCCTCGCCACCCGCGACGACGTCCCCAGGGCCGTACGCACCCTCGCCGCCGCGTTCGCCGAC
TACCCCGCCACGCGCCACACCGTCGATCCGGACCGCCACATCGAGCGGGTCACCGAGCTGCAAGAACTCT
TCCTCACGCGCGTCGGGCTCGACATCGGCAAGGTGTGGGTCGCGGACGACGGCGCCGCGGTGGCGGTCTG
GACCACGCCGGAGAGCGTCGAAGCGGGGGCGGTGTTCGCCGAGATCGGCCCGCGCATGGCCGAGTTGAGC
GGTTCCCGGCTGGCCGCGCAGCAACAGATGGAAGGCCTCCTGGCGCCGCACCGGCCCAAGGAGCCCGCGT
GGTTCCTGGCCACCGTCGGAGTCTCGCCCGACCACCAGGGCAAGGGTCTGGGCAGCGCCGTCGTGCTCCC
CGGAGTGGAGGCGGCCGAGCGCGCCGGGGTGCCCGCCTTCCTGGAGACCTCCGCGCCCCGCAACCTCCCC
TTCTACGAGCGGCTCGGCTTCACCGTCACCGCCGACGTCGAGGTGCCCGAAGGACCGCGCACCTGGTGCA
TGACCCGCAAGCCCGGTGCCTGAACGCGTTAAGTCGACAATCAACCTCTGGATTACAAAATTTGTGAAAG
ATTGACTGGTATTCTTAACTATGTTGCTCCTTTTACGCTATGTGGATACGCTGCTTTAATGCCTTTGTAT
CATGCTATTGCTTCCCGTATGGCTTTCATTTTCTCCTCCTTGTATAAATCCTGGTTGCTGTCTCTTTATG
AGGAGTTGTGGCCCGTTGTCAGGCAACGTGGCGTGGTGTGCACTGTGTTTGCTGACGCAACCCCCACTGG
TTGGGGCATTGCCACCACCTGTCAGCTCCTTTCCGGGACTTTCGCTTTCCCCCTCCCTATTGCCACGGCG
GAACTCATCGCCGCCTGCCTTGCCCGCTGCTGGACAGGGGCTCGGCTGTTGGGCACTGACAATTCCGTGG
TGTTGTCGGGGAAATCATCGTCCTTTCCTTGGCTGCTCGCCTGTGTTGCCACCTGGATTCTGCGCGGGAC
GTCCTTCTGCTACGTCCCTTCGGCCCTCAATCCAGCGGACCTTCCTTCCCGCGGCCTGCTGCCGGCTCTG
CGGCCTCTTCCGCGTCTTCGCCTTCGCCCTCAGACGAGTCGGATCTCCCTTTGGGCCGCCTCCCCGCGTC
GACTTTAAGACCAATGACTTACAAGGCAGCTGTAGATCTTAGCCACTTTTTAAAAGAAAAGGGGGGACTG
GAAGGGCTAATTCACTCCCAACGAAGACAAGATCTGCTTTTTGCTTGTACTGGGTCTCTCTGGTTAGACC
AGATCTGAGCCTGGGAGCTCTCTGGCTAACTAGGGAACCCACTGCTTAAGCCTCAATAAAGCTTGCCTTG
AGTGCTTCAAGTAGTGTGTGCCCGTCTGTTGTGTGACTCTGGTAACTAGAGATCCCTCAGACCCTTTTAG
TCAGTGTGGAAAATCTCTAGCAGTACGTATAGTAGTTCATGTCATCTTATTATTCAGTATTTATAACTTG
CAAAGAAATGAATATCAGAGAGTGAGAGGAACTTGTTTATTGCAGCTTATAATGGTTACAAATAAAGCAA
TAGCATCACAAATTTCACAAATAAAGCATTTTTTTCACTGCATTCTAGTTGTGGTTTGTCCAAACTCATC
AATGTATCTTATCATGTCTGGCTCTAGCTATCCCGCCCCTAACTCCGCCCATCCCGCCCCTAACTCCGCC
CAGTTCCGCCCATTCTCCGCCCCATGGCTGACTAATTTTTTTTATTTATGCAGAGGCCGAGGCCGCCTCG
GCCTCTGAGCTATTCCAGAAGTAGTGAGGAGGCTTTTTTGGAGGCCTAGGGACGTACCCAATTCGCCCTA
TAGTGAGTCGTATTACGCGCGCTCACTGGCCGTCGTTTTACAACGTCGTGACTGGGAAAACCCTGGCGTT
ACCCAACTTAATCGCCTTGCAGCACATCCCCCTTTCGCCAGCTGGCGTAATAGCGAAGAGGCCCGCACCG
ATCGCCCTTCCCAACAGTTGCGCAGCCTGAATGGCGAATGGG
[124 nt withheld, positions 4943-5066]
C
[91 nt withheld, positions 5068-5158]
A
[49 nt withheld, positions 5160-5208]
CCTTTGACGTTGGAGTCCACGTTCTTT
[37 nt withheld, positions 5236-5272]
ACCCTATCTCGGTCTATTCTTTTGATTTATAAGGGATTTTGCCGATTTCGGCCTATTGGTTAAAAAATGA
GCTGATTTAACAAAAATTTAACGCGAATTTTAACAAAATATTAACGCTTACAATTTAGGTGGCACTTTTC
GGGGAAATGTGCGCGGAACCCCTATTTGTTTATTTTTCTAAATACATTCAAATATGTATCCGCTCATGAG
ACAATAACCCTGATAAATGCTTCAATAATATTGAAAAAGGAAGAGTATGAGTATTCAACATTTCCGTGTC
GCCCTTATTCCCTTTTTTGCGGCATTTTGCCTTCCTGTTTTTGCTCACCCAGAAACGCTGGTGAAAGTAA
AAGATGCTGAAGATCAGTTGGGTGCACGAGTGGGTTACATCGAACTGGATCTCAACAGCGGTAAGATCCT
TGAGAGTTTTCGCCCCGAAGAACGTTTTCCAATGATGAGCACTTTTAAAGTTCTGCTATGTGGCGCGGTA
TTATCCCGTATTGACGCCGGGCAAGAGCAACTCGGTCGCCGCATACACTATTCTCAGAATGACTTGGTTG
AGTACTCACCAGTCACAGAAAAGCATCTTACGGATGGCATGACAGTAAGAGAATTATGCAGTGCTGCCAT
AACCATGAGTGATAACACTGCGGCCAACTTACTTCTGACAACGATCGGAGGACCGAAGGAGCTAACCGCT
TTTTTGCACAACATGGGGGATCATGTAACTCGCCTTGATCGTTGGGAACCGGAGCTGAATGAAGCCATAC
CAAACGACGAGCGTGACACCACGATGCCTGTAGCAATGGCAACAACGTTGCGCAAACTATTAACTGGCGA
ACTACTTACTCTAGCTTCCCGGCAACAATTAATAGACTGGATGGAGGCGGATAAAGTTGCAGGACCACTT
CTGCGCTCGGCCCTTCCGGCTGGCTGGTTTATTGCTGATAAATCTGGAGCCGGTGAGCGTGGGTCTCGCG
GTATCATTGCAGCACTGGGGCCAGATGGTAAGCCCTCCCGTATCGTAGTTATCTACACGACGGGGAGTCA
GGCAACTATGGATGAACGAAATAGACAGATCGCTGAGATAGGTGCCTCACTGATTAAGCATTGGTAACTG
TCAGACCAAGTTTACTCATATATACTTTAGATTGATTTAAAACTTCATTTTTAATTTAAAAGGATCTAGG
TGAAGATCCTTTTTGATAATCTCATGACCAAAATCCCTTAACGTGAGTTTTCGTTCCACTGAGCGTCAGA
CCCCGTAGAAAAGATCAAAGGATCTTCTTGAGATCCTTTTTTTCTGCGCGTAATCTGCTGCTTGCAAACA
AAAAAACCACCGCTACCAGCGGTGGTTTGTTTGCCGGATCAAGAGCTACCAACTCTTTTTCCGAAGGTAA
CTGGCTTCAGCAGAGCGCAGATACCAAATACTGTTCTTCTAGTGTAGCCGTAGTTAGGCCACCACTTCAA
GAACTCTGTAGCACCGCCTACATACCTCGCTCTGCTAATCCTGTTACCAGTGGCTGCTGCCAGTGGCGAT
AAGTCGTGTCTTACCGGGTTGGACTCAAGACGATAGTTACCGGATAAGGCGCAGCGGTCGGGCTGAACGG
GGGGTTCGTGCACACAGCCCAGCTTGGAGCGAACGACCTACACCGAACTGAGATACCTACAGCGTGAGCT
ATGAGAAAGCGCCACGCTTCCCGAAGGGAGAAAGGCGGACAGGTATCCGGTAAGCGGCAGGGTCGGAACA
GGAGAGCGCACGAGGGAGCTTCCAGGGGGAAACGCCTGGTATCTTTATAGTCCTGTCGGGTTTCGCCACC
TCTGACTTGAGCGTCGATTTTTGTGATGCTCGTCAGGGGGGCGGAGCCTATGGAAAAACGCCAGCAACGC
GGCCTTTTTACGGTTCCTGGCCTTTTGCTGGCCTTTTGCTCACATGTTCTTTCCTGCGTTATCCCCTGAT
TCTGTGGATAACCGTATTACCGCCTTTGAGTGAGCTGATACCGCTCGCCGCAGCCGAACGACCGAGCGCA
